>Addgene plasmid #87885 | SIN-cPPT-H1-sgHTT1-PGK-mCherry-WPRE | depositor full sequence | sequence record 171373 | SIN-cPPT-H1-sgHTT1-PGK-mCherry-WPRE sequence 10095 bps
TGGAAGGGCTAATTCACTCCCAAAGAAGACAAGATATCCTTGATCTGTGGATCTACCACACACAAGGCTA
CTTCCCTGATTAGCAGAACTACACACCAGGGCCAGGGGTCAGATATCCACTGACCTTTGGATGGTGCTAC
AAGCTAGTACCAGTTGAGCCAGATAAGGTAGAAGAGGCCAATAAAGGAGAGAACACCAGCTTGTTACACC
CTGTGAGCCTGCATGGGATGGATGACCCGGAGAGAGAAGTGTTAGAGTGGAGGTTTGACAGCCGCCTAGC
ATTTCATCACGTGGCCCGAGAGCTGCATCCGGAGTACTTCAAGAACTGCTGATATCGAGCTTGCTACAAG
GGACTTTCCGCTGGGGACTTTCCAGGGAGGCGTGGCCTGGGCGGGACTGGGGAGTGGCGAGCCCTCAGAT
CCTGCATATAAGCAGCTGCTTTTTGCCTGTACTGGGTCTCTCTGGTTAGACCAGATCTGAGCCTGGGAGC
TCTCTGGCTAACTAGGGAACCCACTGCTTAAGCCTCAATAAAGCTTGCCTTGAGTGCTTCAAGTAGTGTG
TGCCCGTCTGTTGTGTGACTCTGGTAACTAGAGATCCCTCAGACCCTTTTAGTCAGTGTGGAAAATCTCT
AGCAGTGGCGCCCGAACAGGGACCTGAAAGCGAAAGGGAAACCAGAGCTCTCTCGACGCAGGACTCGGCT
TGCTGAAGCGCGCGCACGGCAAGAGGCGAGGGGCGGCGACTGGTGAGTACGCCAAAAATTTTGACTAGCG
GAGGCTAGAAGGAGAGAGATGGGTGCGAGAGCGTCAGTATTAAGCGGGGGAGAATTAGATCGCGATGGGA
AAAAATTCGGTTAAGGCCAGGGGGAAAGAAAAAATATAAATTAAAACATATAGTATGGGCAAGCAGGGAG
CTAGAACGATTCGCAGTTAATCCTGGCCTGTTAGAAACATCAGAAGGCTGTAGACAAATACTGGGACAGC
TACAACCATCCCTTCAGACAGGATCAGAAGAACTTAGATCATTATATAATACAGTAGCAACCCTCTATTG
TGTGCATCAAAGGATAGAGATAAAAGACACCAAGGAAGCTTTAGACAAGATAGAGGAAGAGCAAAACAAA
AGTAAGACCACCGCACAGCAAGCGGCCGCTGATCTTCAGACCTGGAGGAGGAGATATGAGGGACAATTGG
AGAAGTGAATTATATAAATATAAAGTAGTAAAAATTGAACCATTAGGAGTAGCACCCACCAAGGCAAAGA
GAAGAGTGGTGCAGAGAGAAAAAAGAGCAGTGGGAATAGGAGCTTTGTTCCTTGGGTTCTTGGGAGCAGC
AGGAAGCACTATGGGCGCAGCCTCAATGACGCTGACGGTACAGGCCAGACAATTATTGTCTGGTATAGTG
CAGCAGCAGAACAATTTGCTGAGGGCTATTGAGGCGCAACAGCATCTGTTGCAACTCACAGTCTGGGGCA
TCAAGCAGCTCCAGGCAAGAATCCTGGCTGTGGAAAGATACCTAAAGGATCAACAGCTCCTGGGGATTTG
GGGTTGCTCTGGAAAACTCATTTGCACCACTGCTGTGCCTTGGAATGCTAGTTGGAGTAATAAATCTCTG
GAACAGATTGGAATCACACGACCTGGATGGAGTGGGACAGAGAAATTAACAATTACACAAGCTTAATACA
CTCCTTAATTGAAGAATCGCAAAACCAGCAAGAAAAGAATGAACAAGAATTATTGGAATTAGATAAATGG
GCAAGTTTGTGGAATTGGTTTAACATAACAAATTGGCTGTGGTATATAAAATTATTCATAATGATAGTAG
GAGGCTTGGTAGGTTTAAGAATAGTTTTTGCTGTACTTTCTATAGTGAATAGAGTTAGGCAGGGATATTC
ACCATTATCGTTTCAGACCCACCTCCCAACCCCGAGGGGACCCGACAGGCCCGAAGGAATAGAAGAAGAA
GGTGGAGAGAGAGACAGAGACAGATCCATTCGATTAGTGAACGGATCTCGACGGTATCGGTTAACTTTTA
AAAGAAAAGGGGGGATTGGGGGGTACAGTGCAGGGGAAAGAATAGTAGACATAATAGCAACAGACATACA
AACTAAAGAATTACAAAAACAAATTACAAAAATTCAAAATTTTATCGCTAGTGGATCCCCCGGGCTGCAG
GAATTATCACAAGTTTGTACAAAAAAGCAGGCTTCATCGATCAATTGGGATCCAATTCGAACGCTGACGT
CATCAACCCGCTCCAAGGAATCGCGGGCCCAGTGTCACTAGGCGGGAACACCCAGCGCGCGTGCGCCCTG
GCAGGAAGATGGCTGTGAGGGACAGGGGAGTGGCGCCCTGCAATATTTGCATGTCGCTATGTGTTCTGGG
AAATCACCATAAACGTGAAATGTCTTTGGATTTGGGAATCTTATAAGTTCTGTATGAGACCACAGATCTG
ACCCTGGAAAAGCTGATGAGTTTTAGAGCTAGAAATAGCAAGTTAAAATAAGGCTAGTCCGTTATCAACT
TGAAAAAGTGGCACCGAGTCGGTGCTTTTTTAGATCGGATCCAAGCTCCTGACCCAGCTTTCTTGTACAA
AGTGGTGATAATTCGATATCAAGCTTATCGATACCGTCGACCTCGACGATGGTCGAGTACCGGGTAGGGG
AGGCGCTTTTCCCAAGGCAGTCTGGAGCATGCGCTTTAGCAGCCCCGCTGGGCACTTGGCGCTACACAAG
TGGCCTCTGGCCTCGCACACATTCCACATCCACCGGTAGGCGCCAACCGGCTCCGTTCTTTGGTGGCCCC
TTCGCGCCACCTTCTACTCCTCCCCTAGTCAGGAAGTTCCCCCCCGCCCCGCAGCTCGCGTCGTGCAGGA
CGTGACAAATGGAAGTAGCACGTCTCACTAGTCTCGTGCAGATGGACAGCACCGCTGAGCAATGGAAGCG
GGTAGGCCTTTGGGGCAGCGGCCAATAGCAGCTTTGCTCCTTCGCTTTCTGGGCTCAGAGGCTGGGAAGG
GGTGGGTCCGGGGGCGGGCTCAGGGGCGGGCTCAGGGGCGGGGCGGGCGCCCGAAGGTCCTCCGGAGGCC
CGGCATTCTGCACGCTTCAAAAGCGCACGTCTGCCGCGCTGTTCTCCTCTTCCTCATCTCCGGGCCTTTC
GACCTCTAGGATCCCGCCACCATGGTGAGCAAGGGCGAGGAGGATAACATGGCCATCATCAAGGAGTTCA
TGCGCTTCAAGGTGCACATGGAGGGCTCCGTGAACGGCCACGAGTTCGAGATCGAGGGCGAGGGCGAGGG
CCGCCCCTACGAGGGCACCCAGACCGCCAAGCTGAAGGTGACCAAGGGTGGCCCCCTGCCCTTCGCCTGG
GACATCCTGTCCCCTCAGTTCATGTACGGCTCCAAGGCCTACGTGAAGCACCCCGCCGACATCCCCGACT
ACTTGAAGCTGTCCTTCCCCGAGGGCTTCAAGTGGGAGCGCGTGATGAACTTCGAGGACGGCGGCGTGGT
GACCGTGACCCAGGACTCCTCCCTGCAGGACGGCGAGTTCATCTACAAGGTGAAGCTGCGCGGCACCAAC
TTCCCCTCCGACGGCCCCGTAATGCAGAAGAAGACCATGGGCTGGGAGGCCTCCTCCGAGCGGATGTACC
CCGAGGACGGCGCCCTGAAGGGCGAGATCAAGCAGAGGCTGAAGCTGAAGGACGGCGGCCACTACGACGC
TGAGGTCAAGACCACCTACAAGGCCAAGAAGCCCGTGCAGCTGCCCGGCGCCTACAACGTCAACATCAAG
TTGGACATCACCTCCCACAACGAGGACTACACCATCGTGGAACAGTACGAACGCGCCGAGGGCCGCCACT
CCACCGGCGGCATGGACGAGCTGTACAAGTAAAGCGGCCGCGTCGAGAGATGGGGGAGGCTAACTGAGCT
AGCTTAGTCATGCACCGGGCTGCAGGAATTCGCGGCCGCACTCGAGGGAATTCCGATAATCAACCTCTGG
ATTACAAAATTTGTGAAAGATTGACTGGTATTCTTAACTATGTTGCTCCTTTTACGCTATGTGGATACGC
TGCTTTAATGCCTTTGTATCATGCTATTGCTTCCCGTATGGCTTTCATTTTCTCCTCCTTGTATAAATCC
TGGTTGCTGTCTCTTTATGAGGAGTTGTGGCCCGTTGTCAGGCAACGTGGCGTGGTGTGCACTGTGTTTG
CTGACGCAACCCCCACTGGTTGGGGCATTGCCACCACCTGTCAGCTCCTTTCCGGGACTTTCGCTTTCCC
CCTCCCTATTGCCACGGCGGAACTCATCGCCGCCTGCCTTGCCCGCTGCTGGACAGGGGCTCGGCTGTTG
GGCACTGACAATTCCGTGGTGTTGTCGGGGAAGCTGACGTCCTTTCCATGGCTGCTCGCCTGTGTTGCCA
CCTGGATTCTGCGCGGGACGTCCTTCTGCTACGTCCCTTCGGCCCTCAATCCAGCGGACCTTCCTTCCCG
CGGCCTGCTGCCGGCTCTGCGGCCTCTTCCGCGTCTTCGCCTTCGCCCTCAGACGAGTCGGATCTCCCTT
TGGGCCGCCTCCCCGCATCGGGAATTCGAGCTCGGTACCTTTAAGACCAATGACTTACAAGGCAGCTGTA
GATCTTAGCCACTTTTTAAAAGAAAAGGGGGGACTGGAAGGGCTAATTCACTCCCAACGAAGACAAGATC
TGCTTTTTGCTTGTACTGGGTCTCTCTGGTTAGACCAGATCTGAGCCTGGGAGCTCTCTGGCTAACTAGG
GAACCCACTGCTTAAGCCTCAATAAAGCTTGCCTTGAGTGCTTCAAGTAGTGTGTGCCCGTCTGTTGTGT
GACTCTGGTAACTAGAGATCCCTCAGACCCTTTTAGTCAGTGTGGAAAATCTCTAGCAGCATCTAGAATT
AATTCCGTGTATTCTATAGTGTCACCTAAATCGTATGTGTATGATACATAAGGTTATGTATTAATTGTAG
CCGCGTTCTAACGACAATATGTACAAGCCTAATTGTGTAGCATCTGGCTTACTGAAGCAGACCCTATCAT
CTCTCTCGTAAACTGCCGTCAGAGTCGGTTTGGTTGGACGAACCTTCTGAGTTTCTGGTAACGCCGTCCC
GCACCCGGAAATGGTCAGCGAACCAATCAGCAGGGTCATCGCTAGCCAGATCCTCTACGCCGGACGCATC
GTGGCCGGCATCACCGGCGCCACAGGTGCGGTTGCTGGCGCCTATATCGCCGACATCACCGATGGGGAAG
ATCGGGCTCGCCACTTCGGGCTCATGAGCGCTTGTTTCGGCGTGGGTATGGTGGCAGGCCCCGTGGCCGG
GGGACTGTTGGGCGCCATCTCCTTGCATGCACCATTCCTTGCGGCGGCGGTGCTCAACGGCCTCAACCTA
CTACTGGGCTGCTTCCTAATGCAGGAGTCGCATAAGGGAGAGCGTCGATATGGTGCACTCTCAGTACAAT
CTGCTCTGATGCCGCATAGTTAAGCCAGCCCCGACACCCGCCAACACCCGCTGACGCGCCCTGACGGGCT
TGTCTGCTCCCGGCATCCGCTTACAGACAAGCTGTGACCGTCTCCGGGAGCTGCATGTGTCAGAGGTTTT
CACCGTCATCACCGAAACGCGCGAGACGAAAGGGCCTCGTGATACGCCTATTTTTATAGGTTAATGTCAT
GATAATAATGGTTTCTTAGACGTCAGGTGGCACTTTTCGGGGAAATGTGCGCGGAACCCCTATTTGTTTA
TTTTTCTAAATACATTCAAATATGTATCCGCTCATGAGACAATAACCCTGATAAATGCTTCAATAATATT
GAAAAAGGAAGAGTATGAGTATTCAACATTTCCGTGTCGCCCTTATTCCCTTTTTTGCGGCATTTTGCCT
TCCTGTTTTTGCTCACCCAGAAACGCTGGTGAAAGTAAAAGATGCTGAAGATCAGTTGGGTGCACGAGTG
GGTTACATCGAACTGGATCTCAACAGCGGTAAGATCCTTGAGAGTTTTCGCCCCGAAGAACGTTTTCCAA
TGATGAGCACTTTTAAAGTTCTGCTATGTGGCGCGGTATTATCCCGTATTGACGCCGGGCAAGAGCAACT
CGGTCGCCGCATACACTATTCTCAGAATGACTTGGTTGAGTACTCACCAGTCACAGAAAAGCATCTTACG
GATGGCATGACAGTAAGAGAATTATGCAGTGCTGCCATAACCATGAGTGATAACACTGCGGCCAACTTAC
TTCTGACAACGATCGGAGGACCGAAGGAGCTAACCGCTTTTTTGCACAACATGGGGGATCATGTAACTCG
CCTTGATCGTTGGGAACCGGAGCTGAATGAAGCCATACCAAACGACGAGCGTGACACCACGATGCCTGTA
GCAATGGCAACAACGTTGCGCAAACTATTAACTGGCGAACTACTTACTCTAGCTTCCCGGCAACAATTAA
TAGACTGGATGGAGGCGGATAAAGTTGCAGGACCACTTCTGCGCTCGGCCCTTCCGGCTGGCTGGTTTAT
TGCTGATAAATCTGGAGCCGGTGAGCGTGGGTCTCGCGGTATCATTGCAGCACTGGGGCCAGATGGTAAG
CCCTCCCGTATCGTAGTTATCTACACGACGGGGAGTCAGGCAACTATGGATGAACGAAATAGACAGATCG
CTGAGATAGGTGCCTCACTGATTAAGCATTGGTAACTGTCAGACCAAGTTTACTCATATATACTTTAGAT
TGATTTAAAACTTCATTTTTAATTTAAAAGGATCTAGGTGAAGATCCTTTTTGATAATCTCATGACCAAA
ATCCCTTAACGTGAGTTTTCGTTCCACTGAGCGTCAGACCCCGTAGAAAAGATCAAAGGATCTTCTTGAG
ATCCTTTTTTTCTGCGCGTAATCTGCTGCTTGCAAACAAAAAAACCACCGCTACCAGCGGTGGTTTGTTT
GCCGGATCAAGAGCTACCAACTCTTTTTCCGAAGGTAACTGGCTTCAGCAGAGCGCAGATACCAAATACT
GTCCTTCTAGTGTAGCCGTAGTTAGGCCACCACTTCAAGAACTCTGTAGCACCGCCTACATACCTCGCTC
TGCTAATCCTGTTACCAGTGGCTGCTGCCAGTGGCGATAAGTCGTGTCTTACCGGGTTGGACTCAAGACG
ATAGTTACCGGATAAGGCGCAGCGGTCGGGCTGAACGGGGGGTTCGTGCACACAGCCCAGCTTGGAGCGA
ACGACCTACACCGAACTGAGATACCTACAGCGTGAGCTATGAGAAAGCGCCACGCTTCCCGAAGGGAGAA
AGGCGGACAGGTATCCGGTAAGCGGCAGGGTCGGAACAGGAGAGCGCACGAGGGAGCTTCCAGGGGGAAA
CGCCTGGTATCTTTATAGTCCTGTCGGGTTTCGCCACCTCTGACTTGAGCGTCGATTTTTGTGATGCTCG
TCAGGGGGGCGGAGCCTATGGAAAAACGCCAGCAACGCGGCCTTTTTACGGTTCCTGGCCTTTTGCTGGC
CTTTTGCTCACATGTTCTTTCCTGCGTTATCCCCTGATTCTGTGGATAACCGTATTACCGCCTTTGAGTG
AGCTGATACCGCTCGCCGCAGCCGAACGACCGAGCGCAGCGAGTCAGTGAGCGAGGAAGCGGAAGAGCGC
CCAATACGCAAACCGCCTCTCCCCGCGCGTTGGCCGATTCATTAATGCAGCTGTGGAATGTGTGTCAGTT
AGGGTGTGGAAAGTCCCCAGGCTCCCCAGCAGGCAGAAGTATGCAAAGCATGCATCTCAATTAGTCAGCA
ACCAGGTGTGGAAAGTCCCCAGGCTCCCCAGCAGGCAGAAGTATGCAAAGCATGCATCTCAATTAGTCAG
CAACCATAGTCCCGCCCCTAACTCCGCCCATCCCGCCCCTAACTCCGCCCAGTTCCGCCCATTCTCCGCC
CCATGGCTGACTAATTTTTTTTATTTATGCAGAGGCCGAGGCCGCCTCGGCCTCTGAGCTATTCCAGAAG
TAGTGAGGAGGCTTTTTTGGAGGCCTAGGCTTTTGCAAAAAGCTTGGACACAAGACAGGCTTGCGAGATA
TGTTTGAGAATACCACTTTATCCCGCGTCAGGGAGAGGCAGTGCGTAAAAAGACGCGGACTCATGTGAAA
TACTGGTTTTTAGTGCGCCAGATCTCTATAATCTCGCGCAACCTATTTTCCCCTCGAACACTTTTTAAGC
CGTAGATAAACAGGCTGGGACACTTCACATGAGCGAAAAATACATCGTCACCTGGGACATGTTGCAGATC
CATGCACGTAAACTCGCAAGCCGACTGATGCCTTCTGAACAATGGAAAGGCATTATTGCCGTAAGCCGTG
GCGGTCTGTACCGGGTGCGTTACTGGCGCGTGAACTGGGTATTCGTCATGTCGATACCGTTTGTATTTCC
AGCTACGATCACGACAACCAGCGCGAGCTTAAAGTGCTGAAACGCGCAGAAGGCGATGGCGAAGGCTTCA
TCGTTATTGATGACCTGGTGGATACCGGTGGTACTGCGGTTGCGATTCGTGAAATGTATCCAAAAGCGCA
CTTTGTCACCATCTTCGCAAAACCGGCTGGTCGTCCGCTGGTTGATGACTATGTTGTTGATATCCCGCAA
GATACCTGGATTGAACAGCCGTGGGATATGGGCGTCGTATTCGTCCCGCCAATCTCCGGTCGCTAATCTT
TTCAACGCCTGGCACTGCCGGGCGTTGTTCTTTTTAACTTCAGGCGGGTTACAATAGTTTCCAGTAAGTA
TTCTGGAGGCTGCATCCATGACACAGGCAAACCTGAGCGAAACCCTGTTCAAACCCCGCTTTAAACATCC
TGAAACCTCGACGCTAGTCCGCCGCTTTAATCACGGCGCACAACCGCCTGTGCAGTCGGCCCTTGATGGT
AAAACCATCCCTCACTGGTATCGCATGATTAACCGTCTGATGTGGATCTGGCGCGGCATTGACCCACGCG
AAATCCTCGACGTCCAGGCACGTATTGTGATGAGCGATGCCGAACGTACCGACGATGATTTATACGATAC
GGTGATTGGCTACCGTGGCGGCAACTGGATTTATGAGTGGGCCCCGGATCTTTGTGAAGGAACCTTACTT
CTGTGGTGTGACATAATTGGACAAACTACCTACAGAGATTTAAAGCTCTAAGGTAAATATAAAATTTTTA
AGTGTATAATGTGTTAAACTACTGATTCTAATTGTTTGTGTATTTTAGATTCCAACCTATGGAACTGATG
AATGGGAGCAGTGGTGGAATGCCTTTAATGAGGAAAACCTGTTTTGCTCAGAAGAAATGCCATCTAGTGA
TGATGAGGCTACTGCTGACTCTCAACATTCTACTCCTCCAAAAAAGAAGAGAAAGGTAGAAGACCCCAAG
GACTTTCCTTCAGAATTGCTAAGTTTTTTGAGTCATGCTGTGTTTAGTAATAGAACTCTTGCTTGCTTTG
CTATTTACACCACAAAGGAAAAAGCTGCACTGCTATACAAGAAAATTATGGAAAAATATTCTGTAACCTT
TATAAGTAGGCATAACAGTTATAATCATAACATACTGTTTTTTCTTACTCCACACAGGCATAGAGTGTCT
GCTATTAATAACTATGCTCAAAAATTGTGTACCTTTAGCTTTTTAATTTGTAAAGGGGTTAATAAGGAAT
ATTTGATGTATAGTGCCTTGACTAGAGATCATAATCAGCCATACCACATTTGTAGAGCTTTTACTTGCTT
TAAAAAACCTCCCACACCTCCCCCTGAACCTGAAACATAAAATGAATGCAATTGTTGTTGTTAACTTGTT
TATTGCAGCTTATAATGGTTACAAATAAAGCAATAGCATCACAAATTTCACAAATAAAGCATTTTTTTCA
CTGCATTCTAGTTGTGGTTTGTCCAAACTCATCAATGTATCTTATCATGTGTGGATCAACTGGATAACTC
AAGCTAACCAAAATCATCCCAAACTTCCCACCCCATACCCTATTACCACTGCCAAATTACCTGTGGTTTC
ATTTACTCTAAACCTGTGATTCCTCTGAATTATTTTCATTTTAAAGAAATTGTATTTGTTAAATATGTAC
TACAAACTTAGTAGT
Features (pLannotate 1.2.2; 36 found; start..end, strand, type, name):
    377..634     +  LTR            5' LTR (truncated): truncated 5' long terminal repeat (LTR) from HIV-1
    678..805     +  misc_feature   HIV-1 Ψ: packaging signal of human immunodeficiency virus type 1
    789..1152    +  CDS            HIV-1 gag (fragment): gag protein from human immunodeficiency virus 1; gag
   1247..1583    +  ncRNA          RRE: Accession: RF00036 - HIV Rev response element
   1619..2008    +  CDS            env (fragment): ENV_HV1H2 - Experimental evidence at protein level: Swiss-Prot protein existence level 1. [Transmembrane protein gp41]: Acts as a class I viral fusion protein. Under the current model, the protein has at least 3 conformational states: pre-fusion native state, pre-hairpin intermediate state, and post-fusion hairpin state. During fusion of viral and target intracellular membranes, the coiled coil regions (heptad repeats) assume a trimer-of-hairpins structure, positioning the fusion peptide in close proximity to the C-terminal region of the ectodomain. The formation of this structure appears to d
   2026..2143    +  misc_feature   cPPT/CTS: central polypurine tract and central termination sequence of HIV-1
   2148..2175    +  misc_feature   MCS (fragment): pBluescript multiple cloning site
   2179..2203    +  protein_bind   attB1: mutant version of attB; recombination site for the Gateway® BP reaction BP Clonase™
   2229..2443    +  promoter       H1 promoter: human H1 RNA promoter
   2470..2545    +  misc_RNA       gRNA scaffold: guide RNA scaffold for the Streptococcus pyogenes CRISPR/Cas9 system
   2572..2596    -  protein_bind   attB2: mutant version of attB; recombination site for the Gateway® BP reaction BP Clonase™
   2600..2636    +  misc_feature   MCS (fragment): pBluescript multiple cloning site
   2652..3151    +  promoter       PGK promoter: mouse phosphoglycerate kinase 1 promoter
   3172..3879    +  CDS            mCherry: mCherry is a basic (constitutively fluorescent) red fluorescent protein published in 2004, derived from Discosoma sp.. It is reported to be a very rapidly-maturing monomer with low acid sensitivity.
   3935..3952    +  misc_feature   MCS (fragment): pBluescript multiple cloning site
   3978..4566    +  misc_feature   WPRE: woodchuck hepatitis virus posttranscriptional regulatory element
   4585..4653    +  CDS            nef (fragment): NEF_HV1Z2 - Experimental evidence at protein level: Swiss-Prot protein existence level 1. Extracellular Nef protein targets CD4(+) T-lymphocytes for apoptosis by interacting with CXCR4 surface receptors. From Human immunodeficiency virus type 1 group M subtype D (isolate Z2/CDC-Z34) (HIV-1).
   4655..4888    +  LTR            3' LTR (ΔU3): self-inactivating 3' long terminal repeat (LTR) from HIV-1
   4913..4931    -  promoter       SP6 promoter: promoter for bacteriophage SP6 RNA polymerase
   5159..5438    +  CDS            TcR (fragment): tetracycline efflux protein; tet; confers resistance to tetracycline
   5438..5488    -  misc_feature   bom (fragment): basis of mobility region from pBR322
   5590..5625    -  CDS            rop (fragment): Rop protein, which maintains plasmids at low copy number; rop
   5720..5824    +  promoter       AmpR promoter: bla
   5825..6685    +  CDS            AmpR: β-lactamase; bla; confers resistance to ampicillin, carbenicillin, and related antibiotics
   6856..7444    +  rep_origin     ori: high-copy-number ColE1/pMB1/pBR322/pUC origin of replication
   7627..7683    +  CDS            lacI (fragment): lac repressor; lacI; The lac repressor binds to the lac operator to inhibit transcription in E. coli. This inhibition can be relieved by adding lactose or isopropyl-β-D-thiogalactopyranoside (IPTG).
   7690..8019    +  promoter       SV40 promoter: SV40 enhancer and early promoter
   8219..8338    +  CDS            gpt (fragment): XGPT_ECOLI - Also known as gpp, gxu. Experimental evidence at protein level: Swiss-Prot protein existence level 1. Purine salvage pathway enzyme that catalyzes the transfer of the ribosyl-5-phosphate group from 5-phospho-alpha-D-ribose 1- diphosphate (PRPP) to the N9 position of the 6-oxopurines guanine and xanthine to form the corresponding ribonucleotides GMP (guanosine 5'- monophosphate) and XMP (xanthosine 5'-monophosphate), with the release of PPi. To a lesser extent, also acts on hypoxanthine (PubMed:9100006, PubMed:3886014). Does not ribophosphorylate adenine (PubMed:3886014). From Esch
   8338..8673    +  CDS            gpt (fragment): XGPT_ECOLI - Also known as gpp, gxu. Experimental evidence at protein level: Swiss-Prot protein existence level 1. Purine salvage pathway enzyme that catalyzes the transfer of the ribosyl-5-phosphate group from 5-phospho-alpha-D-ribose 1- diphosphate (PRPP) to the N9 position of the 6-oxopurines guanine and xanthine to form the corresponding ribonucleotides GMP (guanosine 5'- monophosphate) and XMP (xanthosine 5'-monophosphate), with the release of PPi. To a lesser extent, also acts on hypoxanthine (PubMed:9100006, PubMed:3886014). Does not ribophosphorylate adenine (PubMed:3886014). From Esch
   8768..9073    +  CDS            frsA (fragment): FRSA_ECOLI - Also known as yafA. Experimental evidence at protein level: Swiss-Prot protein existence level 1. Catalyzes the hydrolysis of esters (PubMed:15808744). Displays esterase activity toward pNP-butyrate (PubMed:15808744). May stimulate mixed-acid fermentation by acting as a fermentation/respiration switch that down-regulates respiration and up- regulates fermentation rates (PubMed:15169777). From Escherichia coli (strain K12).
   9077..9151    +  CDS            small t antigen (fragment): SV40 (simian virus 40) small t antigen
   9153..9218    +  intron         small t intron: SV40 (simian virus 40) small t antigen intron
   9348..9368    +  CDS            SV40 NLS: nuclear localization signal of SV40 (simian virus 40) large T antigen
   9687..9770    +  CDS            large T antigen (fragment): large T antigen from SV40 (simian virus 40)
   9793..9914    +  polyA_signal   SV40 poly(A) signal: SV40 polyadenylation signal
  10095..329     +  CDS            nef (fragment) (across the origin): NEF_HV1BR - Experimental evidence at protein level: Swiss-Prot protein existence level 1. Extracellular Nef protein targets CD4(+) T-lymphocytes for apoptosis by interacting with CXCR4 surface receptors (PubMed:14990729). From Human immunodeficiency virus type 1 group M subtype B (isolate BRU/LAI) (HIV-1).
