>Addgene plasmid #87885 | SIN-cPPT-H1-sgHTT1-PGK-mCherry-WPRE | addgene full sequence | sequence record 175368 | Addgene NGS Result
AATTATTTTCATTTTAAAGAAATTGTATTTGTTAAATATGTACTACAAACTTAGTAGTTGGAAGGGCTAA
TTCACTCCCAAAGAAGACAAGATATCCTTGATCTGTGGATCTACCACACACAAGGCTACTTCCCTGATTA
GCAGAACTACACACCAGGGCCAGGGGTCAGATATCCACTGACCTTTGGATGGTGCTACAAGCTAGTACCA
GTTGAGCCAGATAAGGTAGAAGAGGCCAATAAAGGAGAGAACACCAGCTTGTTACACCCTGTGAGCCTGC
ATGGGATGGATGACCCGGAGAGAGAAGTGTTAGAGTGGAGGTTTGACAGCCGCCTAGCATTTCATCACGT
GGCCCGAGAGCTGCATCCGGAGTACTTCAAGAACTGCTGATATCGAGCTTGCTACAAGGGACTTTCCGCT
GGGGACTTTCCAGGGAGGCGTGGCCTGGGCGGGACTGGGGAGTGGCGAGCCCTCAGATCCTGCATATAAG
CAGCTGCTTTTTGCCTGTACTGGGTCTCTCTGGTTAGACCAGATCTGAGCCTGGGAGCTCTCTGGCTAAC
TAGGGAACCCACTGCTTAAGCCTCAATAAAGCTTGCCTTGAGTGCTTCAAGTAGTGTGTGCCCGTCTGTT
GTGTGACTCTGGTAACTAGAGATCCCTCAGACCCTTTTAGTCAGTGTGGAAAATCTCTAGCAGTGGCGCC
CGAACAGGGACTTGAAAGCGAAAGGGAAACCAGAGGAGCTCTCTCGACGCAGGACTCGGCTTGCTGAAGC
GCGCACGGCAAGAGGCGAGGGGCGGCGACTGGTGAGTACGCCAAAAATTTTGACTAGCGGAGGCTAGAAG
GAGAGAGATGGGTGCGAGAGCGTCAGTATTAAGCGGGGGAGAATTAGATCGCGATGGGAAAAAATTCGGT
TAAGGCCAGGGGGAAAGAAAAAATATAAATTAAAACATATAGTATGGGCAAGCAGGGAGCTAGAACGATT
CGCAGTTAATCCTGGCCTGTTAGAAACATCAGAAGGCTGTAGACAAATACTGGGACAGCTACAACCATCC
CTTCAGACAGGATCAGAAGAACTTAGATCATTATATAATACAGTAGCAACCCTCTATTGTGTGCATCAAA
GGATAGAGATAAAAGACACCAAGGAAGCTTTAGACAAGATAGAGGAAGAGCAAAACAAAAGTAAGACCAC
CGCACAGCAAGCGGCCGCTGATCTTCAGACCTGGAGGAGGAGATATGAGGGACAATTGGAGAAGTGAATT
ATATAAATATAAAGTAGTAAAAATTGAACCATTAGGAGTAGCACCCACCAAGGCAAAGAGAAGAGTGGTG
CAGAGAGAAAAAAGAGCAGTGGGAATAGGAGCTTTGTTCCTTGGGTTCTTGGGAGCAGCAGGAAGCACTA
TGGGCGCAGCGTCAATGACGCTGACGGTACAGGCCAGACAATTATTGTCTGGTATAGTGCAGCAGCAGAA
CAATTTGCTGAGGGCTATTGAGGCGCAACAGCATCTGTTGCAACTCACAGTCTGGGGCATCAAGCAGCTC
CAGGCAAGAATCCTGGCTGTGGAAAGATACCTAAAGGATCAACAGCTCCTGGGGATTTGGGGTTGCTCTG
GAAAACTCATTTGCACCACTGCTGTGCCTTGGAATGCTAGTTGGAGTAATAAATCTCTGGAACAGATTTG
GAATCACACGACCTGGATGGAGTGGGACAGAGAAATTAACAATTACACAAGCTTAATACACTCCTTAATT
GAAGAATCGCAAAACCAGCAAGAAAAGAATGAACAAGAATTATTGGAATTAGATAAATGGGCAAGTTTGT
GGAATTGGTTTAACATAACAAATTGGCTGTGGTATATAAAATTATTCATAATGATAGTAGGAGGCTTGGT
AGGTTTAAGAATAGTTTTTGCTGTACTTTCTATAGTGAATAGAGTTAGGCAGGGATATTCACCATTATCG
TTTCAGACCCACCTCCCAACCCCGAGGGGACCCGACAGGCCCGAAGGAATAGAAGAAGAAGGTGGAGAGA
GAGACAGAGACAGATCCATTCGATTAGTGAACGGATCTCGACGGTATCGGTTAACTTTTAAAAGAAAAGG
GGGGATTGGGGGGTACAGTGCAGGGGAAAGAATAGTAGACATAATAGCAACAGACATACAAACTAAAGAA
TTACAAAAACAAATTACAAAAATTCAAAATTTTATCGCTAGTGGATCCCCCGGGCTGCAGGAATTATCAC
AAGTTTGTACAAAAAAGCAGGCTTCATCGATCAATTGGGATCCAATTCGAACGCTGACGTCATCAACCCG
CTCCAAGGAATCGCGGGCCCAGTGTCACTAGGCGGGAACACCCAGCGCGCGTGCGCCCTGGCAGGAAGAT
GGCTGTGAGGGACAGGGGAGTGGCGCCCTGCAATATTTGCATGTCGCTATGTGTTCTGGGAAATCACCAT
AAACGTGAAATGTCTTTGGATTTGGGAATCTTATAAGTTCTGTATGAGACCACAGATCTGACCCTGGAAA
AGCTGATGAGTTTTAGAGCTAGAAATAGCAAGTTAAAATAAGGCTAGTCCGTTATCAACTTGAAAAAGTG
GCACCGAGTCGGTGCTTTTTTAGATCGGATCCAAGCTCCTGACCCAGCTTTCTTGTACAAAGTGGTGATA
ATTCGATATCAAGCTTATCGATACCGTCGACCTCGACGATGGTCGAGTACCGGGTAGGGGAGGCGCTTTT
CCCAAGGCAGTCTGGAGCATGCGCTTTAGCAGCCCCGCTGGGCACTTGGCGCTACACAAGTGGCCTCTGG
CCTCGCACACATTCCACATCCACCGGTAGGCGCCAACCGGCTCCGTTCTTTGGTGGCCCCTTCGCGCCAC
CTTCTACTCCTCCCCTAGTCAGGAAGTTCCCCCCCGCCCCGCAGCTCGCGTCGTGCAGGACGTGACAAAT
GGAAGTAGCACGTCTCACTAGTCTCGTGCAGATGGACAGCACCGCTGAGCAATGGAAGCGGGTAGGCCTT
TGGGGCAGCGGCCAATAGCAGCTTTGCTCCTTCGCTTTCTGGGCTCAGAGGCTGGGAAGGGGYGGGTCCG
GGGGCGGGCTCAGGGGCGGGCTCAGGGGCGGGGCGGGCGCCCGAAGGTCCTCCGGAGGCCCGGCATTCTG
CACGCTTCAAAAGCGCACGTCTGCCGCGCTGTTCTCCTCTTCCTCATCTCCGGGCCTTTCGACCTCTAGG
ATCCCGCCACCATGGTGAGCAAGGGCGAGGAGGATAACATGGCCATCATCAAGGAGTTCATGCGCTTCAA
GGTGCACATGGAGGGCTCCGTGAACGGCCACGAGTTCGAGATCGAGGGCGAGGGCGAGGGCCGCCCCTAC
GAGGGCACCCAGACCGCCAAGCTGAAGGTGACCAAGGGTGGCCCCCTGCCCTTCGCCTGGGACATCCTGT
CCCCTCAGTTCATGTACGGCTCCAAGGCCTACGTGAAGCACCCCGCCGACATCCCCGACTACTTGAAGCT
GTCCTTCCCCGAGGGCTTCAAGTGGGAGCGCGTGATGAACTTCGAGGACGGCGGCGTGGTGACCGTGACC
CAGGACTCCTCCCTGCAGGACGGCGAGTTCATCTACAAGGTGAAGCTGCGCGGCACCAACTTCCCCTCCG
ACGGCCCCGTAATGCAGAAGAAGACCATGGGCTGGGAGGCCTCCTCCGAGCGGATGTACCCCGAGGACGG
CGCCCTGAAGGGCGAGATCAAGCAGAGGCTGAAGCTGAAGGACGGCGGCCACTACGACGCTGAGGTCAAG
ACCACCTACAAGGCCAAGAAGCCCGTGCAGCTGCCCGGCGCCTACAACGTCAACATCAAGTTGGACATCA
CCTCCCACAACGAGGACTACACCATCGTGGAACAGTACGAACGCGCCGAGGGCCGCCACTCCACCGGCGG
CATGGACGAGCTGTACAAGTAAAGCGGCCGCGTCGAGAGATGGGGGAGGCTAACTGAGCTAGCTTAGTCA
TGCACCGGGCTGCAGGAATTCGCGGCCGCACTCGAGGGAATTCCGATAATCAACCTCTGGATTACAAAAT
TTGTGAAAGATTGACTGGTATTCTTAACTATGTTGCTCCTTTTACGCTATGTGGATACGCTGCTTTAATG
CCTTTGTATCATGCTATTGCTTCCCGTATGGCTTTCATTTTCTCCTCCTTGTATAAATCCTGGTTGCTGT
CTCTTTATGAGGAGTTGTGGCCCGTTGTCAGGCAACGTGGCGTGGTGTGCACTGTGTTTGCTGACGCAAC
CCCCACTGGTTGGGGCATTGCCACCACCTGTCAGCTCCTTTCCGGGACTTTCGCTTTCCCCCTCCCTATT
GCCACGGCGGAACTCATCGCCGCCTGCCTTGCCCGCTGCTGGACAGGGGCTCGGCTGTTGGGCACTGACA
ATTCCGTGGTGTTGTCGGGGAAGCTGACGTCCTTTCCATGGCTGCTCGCCTGTGTTGCCACCTGGATTCT
GCGCGGGACGTCCTTCTGCTACGTCCCTTCGGCCCTCAATCCAGCGGACCTTCCTTCCCGCGGCCTGCTG
CCGGCTCTGCGGCCTCTTCCGCGTCTTCGCCTTCGCCCTCAGACGAGTCGGATCTCCCTTTGGGCCGCCT
CCCCGCATCGGGAATTCGAGCTCGGTACCTTTAAGACCAATGACTTACAAGGCAGCTGTAGATCTTAGCC
ACTTTTTAAAAGAAAAGGGGGGACTGGAAGGGCTAATTCACTCCCAACGAAGACAAGATCTGCTTTTTGC
TTGTACTGGGTCTCTCTGGTTAGACCAGATCTGAGCCTGGGAGCTCTCTGGCTAACTAGGGAACCCACTG
CTTAAGCCTCAATAAAGCTTGCCTTGAGTGCTTCAAGTAGTGTGTGCCCGTCTGTTGTGTGACTCTGGTA
ACTAGAGATCCCTCAGACCCTTTTAGTCAGTGTGGAAAATCTCTAGCAGCATCTAGAATTAATTCCGTGT
ATTCTATAGTGTCACCTAAATCGTATGTGTATGATACATAAGGTTATGTATTAATTGTAGCCGCGTTCTA
ACGACAATATGTACAAGCCTAATTGTGTAGCATCTGGCTTACTGAAGCAGACCCTATCATCTCTCTCGTA
AACTGCCGTCAGAGTCGGTTTGGTTGGACGAACCTTCTGAGTTTCTGGTAACGCCGTCCCGCACCCGGAA
ATGGTCAGCGAACCAATCAGCAGGGTCATCGCTAGCCAGATCCTCTACGCCGGACGCATCGTGGCCGGCA
TCACCGGCGCCACAGGTGCGGTTGCTGGCGCCTATATCGCCGACATCACCGATGGGGAAGATCGGGCTCG
CCACTTCGGGCTCATGAGCGCTTGTTTCGGCGTGGGTATGGTGGCAGGCCCCGTGGCCGGGGGACTGTTG
GGCGCCATCTCCTTGCATGCACCATTCCTTGCGGCGGCGGTGCTCAACGGCCTCAACCTACTACTGGGCT
GCTTCCTAATGCAGGAGTCGCATAAGGGAGAGCGTCGAATGGTGCACTCTCAGTACAATCTGCTCTGATG
CCGCATAGTTAAGCCAGCCCCGACACCCGCCAACACCCGCTGACGCGCCCTGACGGGCTTGTCTGCTCCC
GGCATCCGCTTACAGACAAGCTGTGACCGTCTCCGGGAGCTGCATGTGTCAGAGGTTTTCACCGTCATCA
CCGAAACGCGCGAGACGAAAGGGCCTCGTGATACGCCTATTTTTATAGGTTAATGTCATGATAATAATGG
TTTCTTAGACGTCAGGTGGCACTTTTCGGGGAAATGTGCGCGGAACCCCTATTTGTTTATTTTTCTAAAT
ACATTCAAATATGTATCCGCTCATGAGACAATAACCCTGATAAATGCTTCAATAATATTGAAAAAGGAAG
AGTATGAGTATTCAACATTTCCGTGTCGCCCTTATTCCCTTTTTTGCGGCATTTTGCCTTCCTGTTTTTG
CTCACCCAGAAACGCTGGTGAAAGTAAAAGATGCTGAAGATCAGTTGGGTGCACGAGTGGGTTACATCGA
ACTGGATCTCAACAGCGGTAAGATCCTTGAGAGTTTTCGCCCCGAAGAACGTTTTCCAATGATGAGCACT
TTTAAAGTTCTGCTATGTGGCGCGGTATTATCCCGTATTGACGCCGGGCAAGAGCAACTCGGTCGCCGCA
TACACTATTCTCAGAATGACTTGGTTGAGTACTCACCAGTCACAGAAAAGCATCTTACGGATGGCATGAC
AGTAAGAGAATTATGCAGTGCTGCCATAACCATGAGTGATAACACTGCGGCCAACTTACTTCTGACAACG
ATCGGAGGACCGAAGGAGCTAACCGCTTTTTTGCACAACATGGGGGATCATGTAACTCGCCTTGATCGTT
GGGAACCGGAGCTGAATGAAGCCATACCAAACGACGAGCGTGACACCACGATGCCTGTAGCAATGGCAAC
AACGTTGCGCAAACTATTAACTGGCGAACTACTTACTCTAGCTTCCCGGCAACAATTAATAGACTGGATG
GAGGCGGATAAAGTTGCAGGACCACTTCTGCGCTCGGCCCTTCCGGCTGGCTGGTTTATTGCTGATAAAT
CTGGAGCCGGTGAGCGTGGGTCTCGCGGTATCATTGCAGCACTGGGGCCAGATGGTAAGCCCTCCCGTAT
CGTAGTTATCTACACGACGGGGAGTCAGGCAACTATGGATGAACGAAATAGACAGATCGCTGAGATAGGT
GCCTCACTGATTAAGCATTGGTAACTGTCAGACCAAGTTTACTCATATATACTTTAGATTGATTTAAAAC
TTCATTTTTAATTTAAAAGGATCTAGGTGAAGATCCTTTTTGATAATCTCATGACCAAAATCCCTTAACG
TGAGTTTTCGTTCCACTGAGCGTCAGACCCCGTAGAAAAGATCAAAGGATCTTCTTGAGATCCTTTTTTT
CTGCGCGTAATCTGCTGCTTGCAAACAAAAAAACCACCGCTACCAGCGGTGGTTTGTTTGCCGGATCAAG
AGCTACCAACTCTTTTTCCGAAGGTAACTGGCTTCAGCAGAGCGCAGATACCAAATACTGTTCTTCTAGT
GTAGCCGTAGTTAGGCCACCACTTCAAGAACTCTGTAGCACCGCCTACATACCTCGCTCTGCTAATCCTG
TTACCAGTGGCTGCTGCCAGTGGCGATAAGTCGTGTCTTACCGGGTTGGACTCAAGACGATAGTTACCGG
ATAAGGCGCAGCGGTCGGGCTGAACGGGGGGTTCGTGCACACAGCCCAGCTTGGAGCGAACGACCTACAC
CGAACTGAGATACCTACAGCGTGAGCTATGAGAAAGCGCCACGCTTCCCGAAGGGAGAAAGGCGGACAGG
TATCCGGTAAGCGGCAGGGTCGGAACAGGAGAGCGCACGAGGGAGCTTCCAGGGGGAAACGCCTGGTATC
TTTATAGTCCTGTCGGGTTTCGCCACCTCTGACTTGAGCGTCGATTTTTGTGATGCTCGTCAGGGGGGCG
GAGCCTATGGAAAAACGCCAGCAACGCGGCCTTTTTACGGTTCCTGGCCTTTTGCTGGCCTTTTGCTCAC
ATGTTCTTTCCTGCGTTATCCCCTGATTCTGTGGATAACCGTATTACCGCCTTTGAGTGAGCTGATACCG
CTCGCCGCAGCCGAACGACCGAGCGCAGCGAGTCAGTGAGCGAGGAAGCGGAAGAGCGCCCAATACGCAA
ACCGCCTCTCCCCGCGCGTTGGCCGATTCATTAATGCAGCTGTGGAATGTGTGTCAGTTAGGGTGTGGAA
AGTCCCCAGGCTCCCCAGCAGGCAGAAGTATGCAAAGCATGCATCTCAATTAGTCAGCAACCAGGTGTGG
AAAGTCCCCAGGCTCCCCAGCAGGCAGAAGTATGCAAAGCATGCATCTCAATTAGTCAGCAACCATAGTC
CCGCCCCTAACTCCGCCCATCCCGCCCCTAACTCCGCCCAGTTCCGCCCATTCTCCGCCCCATGGCTGAC
TAATTTTTTTTATTTATGCAGAGGCCGAGGCCGCCTCGGCCTCTGAGCTATTCCAGAAGTAGTGAGGAGG
CTTTTTTGGAGGCCTAGGCTTTTGCAAAAAGCTTGGACACAAGACAGGCTTGCGAGATATGTTTGAGAAT
ACCACTTTATCCCGCGTCAGGGAGAGGCAGTGCGTAAAAAGACGCGGACTCATGTGAAATACTGGTTTTT
AGTGCGCCAGATCTCTATAATCTCGCGCAACCTATTTTCCCCTCGAACACTTTTTAAGCCGTAGATAAAC
AGGCTGGGACACTTCACATGAGCGAAAAATACATCGTCACCTGGGACATGTTGCAGATCCATGCACGTAA
ACTCGCAAGCCGACTGATGCCTTCTGAACAATGGAAAGGCATTATTGCCGTAAGCCGTGGCGGTCTGTAC
CGGGTGCGTTACTGGCGCGTGAACTGGGTATTCGTCATGTCGATACCGTTTGTATTTCCAGCTACGATCA
CGACAACCAGCGCGAGCTTAAAGTGCTGAAACGCGCAGAAGGCGATGGCGAAGGCTTCATCGTTATTGAT
GACCTGGTGGATACCGGTGGTACTGCGGTTGCGATTCGTGAAATGTATCCAAAAGCGCACTTTGTCACCA
TCTTCGCAAAACCGGCTGGTCGTCCGCTGGTTGATGACTATGTTGTTGATATCCCGCAAGATACCTGGAT
TGAACAGCCGTGGGATATGGGCGTCGTATTCGTCCCGCCAATCTCCGGTCGCTAATCTTTTCAACGCCTG
GCACTGCCGGGCGTTGTTCTTTTTAACTTCAGGCGGGTTACAATAGTTTCCAGTAAGTATTCTGGAGGCT
GCATCCATGACACAGGCAAACCTGAGCGAAACCCTGTTCAAACCCCGCTTTAAACATCCTGAAACCTCGA
CGCTAGTCCGCCGCTTTAATCACGGCGCACAACCGCCTGTGCAGTCGGCCCTTGATGGTAAAACCATCCC
TCACTGGTATCGCATGATTAACCGTCTGATGTGGATCTGGCGCGGCATTGACCCACGCGAAATCCTCGAC
GTCCAGGCACGTATTGTGATGAGCGATGCCGAACGTACCGACGATGATTTATACGATACGGTGATTGGCT
ACCGTGGCGGCAACTGGATTTATGAGTGGGCCCCGGATCTTTGTGAAGGAACCTTACTTCTGTGGTGTGA
CATAATTGGACAAACTACCTACAGAGATTTAAAGCTCTAAGGTAAATATAAAATTTTTAAGTGTATAATG
TGTTAAACTACTGATTCTAATTGTTTGTGTATTTTAGATTCCAACCTATGGAACTGATGAATGGGAGCAG
TGGTGGAATGCCTTTAATGAGGAAAACCTGTTTTGCTCAGAAGAAATGCCATCTAGTGATGATGAGGCTA
CTGCTGACTCTCAACATTCTACTCCTCCAAAAAAGAAGAGAAAGGTAGAAGACCCCAAGGACTTTCCTTC
AGAATTGCTAAGTTTTTTGAGTCATGCTGTGTTTAGTAATAGAACTCTTGCTTGCTTTGCTATTTACACC
ACAAAGGAAAAAGCTGCACTGCTATACAAGAAAATTATGGAAAAATATTCTGTAACCTTTATAAGTAGGC
ATAACAGTTATAATCATAACATACTGTTTTTTCTTACTCCACACAGGCATAGAGTGTCTGCTATTAATAA
CTATGCTCAAAAATTGTGTACCTTTAGCTTTTTAATTTGTAAAGGGGTTAATAAGGAATATTTGATGTAT
AGTGCCTTGACTAGAGATCATAATCAGCCATACCACATTTGTAGAGGTTTTACTTGCTTTAAAAAACCTC
CCACACCTCCCCCTGAACCTGAAACATAAAATGAATGCAATTGTTGTTGTTAACTTGTTTATTGCAGCTT
ATAATGGTTACAAATAAAGCAATAGCATCACAAATTTCACAAATAAAGCATTTTTTTCACTGCATTCTAG
TTGTGGTTTGTCCAAACTCATCAATGTATCTTATCATGTCTGGATCAACTGGATAACTCAAGCTAACCAA
AATCATCCCAAACTTCCCACCCCATACCCTATTACCACTGCCAATTACCTGTGGTTTCATTTACTCTAAA
CCTGTGATTCCTCTG
Features (pLannotate 1.2.2; 36 found; start..end, strand, type, name):
     58..387     +  CDS            nef (fragment): NEF_HV1BR - Experimental evidence at protein level: Swiss-Prot protein existence level 1. Extracellular Nef protein targets CD4(+) T-lymphocytes for apoptosis by interacting with CXCR4 surface receptors (PubMed:14990729). From Human immunodeficiency virus type 1 group M subtype B (isolate BRU/LAI) (HIV-1).
    435..692     +  LTR            5' LTR (truncated): truncated 5' long terminal repeat (LTR) from HIV-1
    739..864     +  misc_feature   HIV-1 Ψ: packaging signal of human immunodeficiency virus type 1
    848..1211    +  CDS            HIV-1 gag (fragment): gag protein from human immunodeficiency virus 1; gag
   1357..1590    +  misc_feature   RRE: The Rev response element (RRE) of HIV-1 allows for Rev-dependent mRNA export from the nucleus to the cytoplasm.
   1967..2067    +  CDS            Rev (fragment): human immunodeficiency virus 1 (HIV-1) Rev protein; rev; enhances nuclear export of unspliced and incompletely spliced viral mRNAs
   2086..2203    +  misc_feature   cPPT/CTS: central polypurine tract and central termination sequence of HIV-1
   2208..2235    +  misc_feature   MCS (fragment): pBluescript multiple cloning site
   2239..2263    +  protein_bind   attB1: mutant version of attB; recombination site for the Gateway® BP reaction BP Clonase™
   2289..2503    +  promoter       H1 promoter: human H1 RNA promoter
   2530..2605    +  misc_RNA       gRNA scaffold: guide RNA scaffold for the Streptococcus pyogenes CRISPR/Cas9 system
   2632..2656    -  protein_bind   attB2: mutant version of attB; recombination site for the Gateway® BP reaction BP Clonase™
   2660..2696    +  misc_feature   MCS (fragment): pBluescript multiple cloning site
   2712..3211    +  promoter       PGK promoter: mouse phosphoglycerate kinase 1 promoter
   3232..3939    +  CDS            mCherry: mCherry is a basic (constitutively fluorescent) red fluorescent protein published in 2004, derived from Discosoma sp.. It is reported to be a very rapidly-maturing monomer with low acid sensitivity.
   3995..4012    +  misc_feature   MCS (fragment): pBluescript multiple cloning site
   4038..4626    +  misc_feature   WPRE: woodchuck hepatitis virus posttranscriptional regulatory element
   4645..4713    +  CDS            nef (fragment): NEF_HV1Z2 - Experimental evidence at protein level: Swiss-Prot protein existence level 1. Extracellular Nef protein targets CD4(+) T-lymphocytes for apoptosis by interacting with CXCR4 surface receptors. From Human immunodeficiency virus type 1 group M subtype D (isolate Z2/CDC-Z34) (HIV-1).
   4715..4948    +  LTR            3' LTR (ΔU3): self-inactivating 3' long terminal repeat (LTR) from HIV-1
   4973..4991    -  promoter       SP6 promoter: promoter for bacteriophage SP6 RNA polymerase
   5219..5498    +  CDS            TcR (fragment): tetracycline efflux protein; tet; confers resistance to tetracycline
   5499..5547    -  misc_feature   bom (fragment): basis of mobility region from pBR322
   5649..5684    -  CDS            rop (fragment): Rop protein, which maintains plasmids at low copy number; rop
   5779..5883    +  promoter       AmpR promoter: bla
   5884..6744    +  CDS            AmpR: β-lactamase; bla; confers resistance to ampicillin, carbenicillin, and related antibiotics
   6915..7503    +  rep_origin     ori: high-copy-number ColE1/pMB1/pBR322/pUC origin of replication
   7686..7742    +  CDS            lacI (fragment): lac repressor; lacI; The lac repressor binds to the lac operator to inhibit transcription in E. coli. This inhibition can be relieved by adding lactose or isopropyl-β-D-thiogalactopyranoside (IPTG).
   7749..8078    +  promoter       SV40 promoter: SV40 enhancer and early promoter
   8278..8397    +  CDS            gpt (fragment): XGPT_ECOLI - Also known as gpp, gxu. Experimental evidence at protein level: Swiss-Prot protein existence level 1. Purine salvage pathway enzyme that catalyzes the transfer of the ribosyl-5-phosphate group from 5-phospho-alpha-D-ribose 1- diphosphate (PRPP) to the N9 position of the 6-oxopurines guanine and xanthine to form the corresponding ribonucleotides GMP (guanosine 5'- monophosphate) and XMP (xanthosine 5'-monophosphate), with the release of PPi. To a lesser extent, also acts on hypoxanthine (PubMed:9100006, PubMed:3886014). Does not ribophosphorylate adenine (PubMed:3886014). From Esch
   8397..8732    +  CDS            gpt (fragment): XGPT_ECOLI - Also known as gpp, gxu. Experimental evidence at protein level: Swiss-Prot protein existence level 1. Purine salvage pathway enzyme that catalyzes the transfer of the ribosyl-5-phosphate group from 5-phospho-alpha-D-ribose 1- diphosphate (PRPP) to the N9 position of the 6-oxopurines guanine and xanthine to form the corresponding ribonucleotides GMP (guanosine 5'- monophosphate) and XMP (xanthosine 5'-monophosphate), with the release of PPi. To a lesser extent, also acts on hypoxanthine (PubMed:9100006, PubMed:3886014). Does not ribophosphorylate adenine (PubMed:3886014). From Esch
   8827..9132    +  CDS            frsA (fragment): FRSA_ECOLI - Also known as yafA. Experimental evidence at protein level: Swiss-Prot protein existence level 1. Catalyzes the hydrolysis of esters (PubMed:15808744). Displays esterase activity toward pNP-butyrate (PubMed:15808744). May stimulate mixed-acid fermentation by acting as a fermentation/respiration switch that down-regulates respiration and up- regulates fermentation rates (PubMed:15169777). From Escherichia coli (strain K12).
   9136..9210    +  CDS            small t antigen (fragment): SV40 (simian virus 40) small t antigen
   9212..9277    +  intron         small t intron: SV40 (simian virus 40) small t antigen intron
   9407..9427    +  CDS            SV40 NLS: nuclear localization signal of SV40 (simian virus 40) large T antigen
   9746..9829    +  CDS            large T antigen (fragment): large T antigen from SV40 (simian virus 40)
   9852..9986    +  polyA_signal   SV40 poly(A) signal: SV40 polyadenylation signal
