[The description below was written by a language model from this plasmid's Addgene catalogue record and pLannotate feature annotations shown in this document.]
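Description:
SIN-cPPT-H1-sgHTT1-PGK-mCherry-WPRE is a 10,095 bp HIV-1-derived self-inactivating (SIN) lentiviral transfer plasmid made to produce lentiviral vectors for CRISPR/Cas9 editing of the huntingtin (HTT) gene. It is propagated in E. coli from a high-copy ColE1/pUC-type origin under ampicillin selection (AmpR). The backbone outside the LTRs also carries remnants of older vectors, including fragments of TcR, rop and bom. There is also an SV40 promoter followed by gpt fragments and SV40 small t intron/poly(A) sequences. The record assigns no function to any of these in this construct.

The viral portion runs from a truncated 5' LTR through the Ψ packaging signal, a partial gag sequence, the Rev response element and the cPPT/CTS. It ends in a ΔU3 3' LTR, which inactivates LTR promoter activity after integration. Two independent expression units lie between these elements. In the first, the human H1 RNA polymerase III promoter drives a guide RNA built on the Streptococcus pyogenes Cas9 scaffold. This unit is flanked by attB1 and attB2 sites, consistent with its insertion by Gateway cloning. The catalogue insert field calls it "shHTT1", but the plasmid name and the annotated gRNA scaffold indicate an sgRNA rather than a short hairpin. In the second unit, the mouse PGK promoter drives mCherry, and a downstream WPRE enhances transcript expression. The red fluorescence marks transduced cells.

No Cas9 coding sequence is annotated, so the nuclease must come from a separate vector. The associated publication concerns a self-inactivating Cas9 system for editing CNS disease genes. The depositor and repository-sequenced records have the same length and essentially the same features, offset by about 60 bp in their numbering.
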