Addgene plasmid #87885: SIN-cPPT-H1-sgHTT1-PGK-mCherry-WPRE
Purpose: To produce lentiviral vector for HTT editing
Depositing lab: Nicole Déglon. Depositing organization: Centre Hospitalier Universitaire Vaudois (CHUV). Publication: The Self-Inactivating KamiCas9 System for the Editing of CNS Disease Genes. Merienne N, Vachey G, de Longprez L, Meunier C, Zimmer V, Perriard G, Canales M, Mathias A, Herrgott L, Beltraminelli T, Maulet A, Dequesne T, Pythoud C, Rey M, Pellerin L, Brouillet E, Perrier AL, du Pasquier R, Deglon N. Cell Rep. 2017 Sep 19;20(12):2980-2991. doi: 10.1016/j.celrep.2017.08.075. PubMed 28930690.
Backbone
  Vector backbone: HIV-1 SIN lentiviral transfer vector
  Backbone size w/o insert (bp): 7600
  Total vector size (bp): 10095
  Vector type: Lentiviral
Growth in bacteria
  Bacterial resistance: Ampicillin, 100 μg/mL
  Growth temperature: 37°C
  Growth strain: NEB Stable
  Copy number: High Copy
Gene/Insert
  Gene/Insert name: shHTT1, cherry
  Promoter: H1, PGK
  Cloning method: Gateway Cloning
  Sequencing primers: 5′ CACCGAACGCTGACGTCATCAACCCG; 3′ AGCAGCGTATCCACATAGCGTAAAAGGAGC
Terms and licenses: Academic/Nonprofit Terms; Industry Terms: Not Available to Industry
How to cite: SIN-cPPT-H1-sgHTT1-PGK-mCherry-WPRE was a gift from Nicole Déglon (Addgene plasmid # 87885 ; http://n2t.net/addgene:87885 ; RRID:Addgene_87885)
